Addgene plasmid #131234: pCMV6-AN-DDK_1-420 POLI
Purpose: Mammalian expression of DNA polymerase iota residues 1-420 with an N-terminal FLAG-tag
Depositing lab: Roger Woodgate. Depositing organization: National Institute of Child Health and Human Development (NICHD). Publication: DNA Polymerase iota Interacts with Both the TRAF-like and UBL1-2 Domains of USP7. Ashton NW, Valles GJ, Jaiswal N, Bezsonova I, Woodgate R. J Mol Biol. 2021 Jan 22;433(2):166733. doi: 10.1016/j.jmb.2020.166733. Epub 2020 Dec 3. PubMed 33279577.
Backbone
  Vector backbone: pCMV6-AN-DDK
  Backbone manufacturer: Origene
  Backbone size w/o insert (bp): 5876
  Total vector size (bp): 8090
  Vector type: Mammalian Expression
  Selectable markers: Neomycin (select with G418)
Growth in bacteria
  Bacterial resistance: Ampicillin, 100 μg/mL
  Growth temperature: 37°C
  Growth strain: DH5alpha
  Copy number: High Copy
Gene/Insert
  Gene/Insert name: DNA polymerase iota (alt names: POLI; DNA polymerase iota isoform a (short))
  Species: H. sapiens (human)
  Insert size (bp): 2214
  Mutation: Contains a 24 bp insertion within the Pol iota coding sequence. The insert introduces a STOP codon after K420, as well as an EcoRV restriction site, which can be used for removal of the 5` section of the CDS. The CDS has been codon optimised for expression in human cells
  GenBank ID: NM_001351632.2
  Entrez Gene: POLI (a.k.a. RAD30B, RAD3OB, eta2)
  Tag / fusion protein: FLAG (N terminal on backbone)
Terms and licenses: Academic/Nonprofit Terms; Industry Terms: Not Available to Industry
How to cite: pCMV6-AN-DDK_1-420 POLI was a gift from Roger Woodgate (Addgene plasmid # 131234 ; http://n2t.net/addgene:131234 ; RRID:Addgene_131234)
