[The description below was written by a language model from this plasmid's Addgene catalogue record and pLannotate feature annotations shown in this document.]
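Description:
pCMV6-AN-DDK_1-420 POLI is a mammalian expression plasmid of about 8.1 kb, built on the commercial pCMV6-AN-DDK backbone, that produces a C-terminally truncated form of human DNA polymerase iota (POLI, also called RAD30B) carrying an N-terminal FLAG (DDK) epitope supplied by the vector. It is maintained in E. coli as a high-copy plasmid through a ColE1/pUC-type origin and selected with ampicillin via the β-lactamase gene. An f1 origin and remnants of lacZα and lac regulatory sequences are also present as backbone carry-over.

Expression is driven by the human cytomegalovirus immediate-early enhancer and promoter, followed by a T7 promoter, the FLAG tag, the POLI coding sequence, and a human growth hormone polyadenylation signal. The insert corresponds to the short isoform a of POLI and has been codon optimised for human cells. Although essentially the full-length coding sequence is physically present (the annotated POLI feature spans roughly 2.2 kb), a 24 bp insertion places a stop codon after K420, so only residues 1–420 are translated. The same insertion adds an EcoRV site that, according to the record, allows removal of the 5′ portion of the coding sequence. A separate SV40 early promoter–neomycin phosphotransferase cassette with an SV40 poly(A) signal permits G418 selection of stably transfected cells.

POLI is an error-prone translesion synthesis polymerase. This truncation construct was deposited in connection with work mapping the interaction between polymerase iota and domains of USP7, which fits a use in domain-mapping and FLAG-based detection or pull-down experiments in mammalian cells.
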