Features (pLannotate 1.2.2; 20 found; start..end, strand, type, name):
      1..25      +  rep_origin     M13 ori (fragment): M13 bacteriophage origin of replication; arrow indicates direction of (+) strand synthesis
     29..183     -  CDS            lacZα (fragment): LacZα fragment of β-galactosidase; lacZ fragment
    343..722     +  enhancer       CMV enhancer: human cytomegalovirus immediate early enhancer
    724..923     +  promoter       CMV promoter: human cytomegalovirus (CMV) immediate early promoter
    952..970     +  promoter       T7 promoter: promoter for bacteriophage T7 RNA polymerase
   1023..1047    +  CDS            3xFLAG (fragment): three tandem FLAG® epitope tags
   1065..3233    +  CDS            POLI: POLI_HUMAN - Also known as RAD30B. Experimental evidence at protein level: Swiss-Prot protein existence level 1. Error-prone DNA polymerase specifically involved in DNA repair (PubMed:11013228, PubMed:11387224). Plays an important role in translesion synthesis, where the normal high-fidelity DNA polymerases cannot proceed and DNA synthesis stalls (PubMed:11013228, PubMed:11387224, PubMed:14630940, PubMed:15199127). Favors Hoogsteen base-pairing in the active site (PubMed:15254543). Inserts the correct base with high-fidelity opposite an adenosine template (PubMed:15254543). Exhibits low fideli
   3325..3947    +  polyA_signal   hGH poly(A) signal: human growth hormone polyadenylation signal
   3976..4305    +  promoter       SV40 promoter: SV40 enhancer and early promoter
   4372..5163    +  CDS            neo: KKA2_KLEPN - Also known as kan, nptII. Experimental evidence at protein level: Swiss-Prot protein existence level 1. Resistance to kanamycin, neomycin, paromomycin, ribostamycin, butirosin and gentamicin B. From Klebsiella pneumoniae.
   5187..5345    +  CDS            ble (fragment): BLE_KLEPN - Experimental evidence at protein level: Swiss-Prot protein existence level 1. Binding protein with a strong affinity to the bleomycin family of antibiotics. Binds to CL990; an antimitotic-antibiotic compound. From Klebsiella pneumoniae.
   5340..5461    +  polyA_signal   SV40 poly(A) signal: SV40 polyadenylation signal
   5534..5550    -  protein_bind   lac operator: The lac repressor binds to the lac operator to inhibit transcription in E. coli. This inhibition can be relieved by adding lactose or isopropyl-β-D-thiogalactopyranoside (IPTG). lac repressor encoded by lacI
   5558..5588    -  promoter       lac promoter: promoter for the E. coli lac operon
   5603..5624    -  protein_bind   CAP binding site: CAP binding activates transcription in the presence of cAMP. E. coli catabolite activator protein
   5637..5729    -  CDS            lacI (fragment): lac repressor; lacI; The lac repressor binds to the lac operator to inhibit transcription in E. coli. This inhibition can be relieved by adding lactose or isopropyl-β-D-thiogalactopyranoside (IPTG).
   5912..6500    -  rep_origin     ori: high-copy-number ColE1/pMB1/pBR322/pUC origin of replication
   6671..7531    -  CDS            AmpR: β-lactamase; bla; confers resistance to ampicillin, carbenicillin, and related antibiotics
   7532..7636    -  promoter       AmpR promoter: bla
   7663..8091    +  rep_origin     f1 ori (sequence partly withheld): f1 bacteriophage origin of replication; arrow indicates direction of (+) strand synthesis
>Addgene plasmid #131234 | pCMV6-AN-DDK_1-420 POLI | addgene full sequence | sequence record 267280 | Addgene NGS Result
AACAAAATATTAACGCTTACAATTTCCATTCGCCATTCAGGCTGCGCAACTGTTGGGAAGGGCGATCGGT
GCGGGCCTCTTCGCTATTACGCCAGCTGGCGAAAGGGGGATGTGCTGCAAGGCGATTAAGTTGGGTAACG
CCAGGGTTTTCCCAGTCACGACGTTGTAAAACGACGGCCAGTGCCAAGCTGATCTATACATTGAATCAAT
ATTGGCAATTAGCCATATTAGTCATTGGTTATATAGCATAAATCAATATTGGCTATTGGCCATTGCATAC
GTTGTATCTATATCATAATATGTACATTTATATTGGCTCATGTCCAATATGACCGCCATGTTGACATTGA
TTATTGACTAGTTATTAATAGTAATCAATTACGGGGTCATTAGTTCATAGCCCATATATGGAGTTCCGCG
TTACATAACTTACGGTAAATGGCCCGCCTGGCTGACCGCCCAACGACCCCCGCCCATTGACGTCAATAAT
GACGTATGTTCCCATAGTAACGCCAATAGGGACTTTCCATTGACGTCAATGGGTGGAGTATTTACGGTAA
ACTGCCCACTTGGCAGTACATCAAGTGTATCATATGCCAAGTCCGCCCCCTATTGACGTCAATGACGGTA
AATGGCCCGCCTGGCATTATGCCCAGTACATGACCTTACGGGACTTTCCTACTTGGCAGTACATCTACGT
ATTAGTCATCGCTATTACCATGGTGATGCGGTTTTGGCAGTACACCAATGGGCGTGGATAGCGGTTTGAC
TCACGGGGATTTCCAAGTCTCCACCCCATTGACGTCAATGGGAGTTTGTTTTGGCACCAAAATCAACGGG
ACTTTCCAAAATGTCGTAATAACCCCGCCCCGTTGACGCAAATGGGCGGTAGGCGTGTACGGTGGGAGGT
CTATATAAGCAGAGCTCGTTTAGTGAACCGTCAGAATTTTGTAATACGACTCACTATAGGGCGGCCGGGA
ATTCGTCGACTGGATCCGGTACCGAGGAGATCTGCCACCATGGATTACAAGGATGACGACGATAAGGCGA
TCGCCGATATCCATATGGAGCTGGCCGACGTGGGAGCCGCTGCCAGCTCCCAGGGGGTGCACGATCAGGT
GCTGCCAACTCCCAACGCTTCTAGTAGAGTGATCGTGCATGTGGACCTGGATTGCTTTTACGCCCAGGTG
GAGATGATTAGCAATCCTGAACTGAAGGACAAACCACTGGGCGTGCAGCAGAAATACCTGGTGGTGACAT
GCAACTATGAAGCTCGCAAGCTGGGGGTGAAGAAACTGATGAATGTGCGGGACGCCAAGGAGAAATGTCC
CCAGCTGGTGCTGGTGAACGGGGAGGATCTGACCCGGTACAGAGAAATGTCTTATAAGGTGACAGAGCTG
CTGGAGGAGTTCAGTCCTGTGGTGGAGCGCCTGGGCTTCGACGAAAATTTTGTGGATCTGACAGAGATGG
TGGAAAAGCGGCTGCAGCAGCTGCAGTCTGACGAGCTGAGTGCCGTGACTGTGAGTGGACACGTGTACAA
CAATCAGTCAATTAACCTGCTGGATGTGCTGCATATCAGACTGCTGGTGGGCAGCCAGATTGCTGCCGAG
ATGAGGGAAGCTATGTATAACCAGCTGGGACTGACCGGATGTGCTGGAGTGGCCTCAAATAAGCTGCTGG
CCAAACTGGTCAGCGGCGTGTTTAAACCCAACCAGCAGACAGTGCTGCTGCCTGAGTCTTGCCAGCACCT
GATCCATAGTCTGAATCACATCAAGGAAATTCCCGGCATCGGGTACAAGACTGCTAAATGTCTGGAGGCC
CTGGGAATCAACAGCGTGCGCGACCTGCAGACCTTTTCCCCTAAGATTCTGGAGAAAGAACTGGGCATTT
CCGTGGCCCAGAGAATCCAGAAGCTGTCTTTCGGAGAGGACAATTCCCCAGTGATCCTGTCTGGCCCCCC
TCAGAGCTTCTCCGAGGAAGATAGCTTTAAGAAATGCTCAAGCGAGGTGGAAGCTAAGAACAAAATTGAG
GAACTGCTGGCCTCCCTGCTGAATAGGGTGTGTCAGGATGGGCGCAAACCTCACACCGTGCGGCTGATCA
TTCGGAGATACTCCTCTGAGAAGCACTATGGAAGGGAATCACGCCAGTGCCCTATTCCAAGCCATGTGAT
CCAGAAGCTGGGAACAGGCAACTATGACGTGATGACTCCTATGGTGGACATCCTGATGAAACTGTTCCGC
AACATGGTGAATGTGAAGATGCCTTTCCATCTGACCCTGCTGTCTGTGTGCTTTTGTAACCTGAAAGCTC
TGAATACAGCCAAGTAATCTCGAGTGGATATCCATATGAAAGGGCTGATTGACTACTATCTGATGCCATC
TCTGAGTACCACATCACGGAGCGGAAAGCACTCCTTCAAGATGAAAGACACTCACATGGAAGACTTTCCT
AAGGATAAAGAGACCAATAGAGATTTCCTGCCAAGTGGCAGGATCGAGTCAACCCGGACAAGAGAATCTC
CCCTGGACACTACCAACTTCAGTAAGGAGAAGGATATTAACGAATTTCCACTGTGCAGCCTGCCTGAGGG
AGTGGACCAGGAAGTGTTTAAGCAGCTGCCTGTGGATATTCAGGAGGAAATCCTGAGTGGGAAGTCAAGA
GAGAAATTCCAGGGGAAGGGCAGCGTGTCTTGTCCACTGCACGCTTCCAGGGGCGTGCTGAGCTTCTTTT
CCAAGAAACAGATGCAGGACATCCCCATTAACCCTAGAGATCATCTGAGTTCAAGCAAACAGGTGTCCTC
TGTGTCCCCATGTGAGCCCGGCACCTCTGGGTTTAACAGTTCAAGCTCCTCTTACATGAGTTCACAGAAG
GACTATTCCTACTATCTGGACAATCGGCTGAAAGATGAAAGAATCTCTCAGGGACCTAAGGAGCCACAGG
GCTTCCACTTTACAAACAGCAATCCAGCTGTGTCAGCCTTCCATAGCTTTCCCAACCTGCAGAGCGAGCA
GCTGTTCTCCAGAAATCACACAACTGACAGTCATAAACAGACTGTGGCCACCGATTCACACGAAGGCCTG
ACAGAGAATAGGGAACCAGACAGCGTGGATGAGAAGATTACTTTCCCATCCGACATCGATCCCCAGGTGT
TTTACGAGCTGCCCGAAGCTGTGCAGAAAGAGCTGCTGGCCGAATGGAAGAGGACCGGGTCCGATTTCCA
CATCGGACATAAGTAAGGATCCAAGCTTCTCGAGACGCGTTAAGCGGCCGCACTCGAGGTTTAAACGGCC
GGCCGCGGTCATAGCTGTTTCCTGAACAGATCCCGGGTGGCATCCCTGTGACCCCTCCCCAGTGCCTCTC
CTGGCCCTGGAAGTTGCCACTCCAGTGCCCACCAGCCTTGTCCTAATAAAATTAAGTTGCATCATTTTGT
CTGACTAGGTGTCCTTCTATAATATTATGGGGTGGAGGGGGGTGGTATGGAGCAAGGGGCAAGTTGGGAA
GACAACCTGTAGGGCCTGCGGGGTCTATTGGGAACCAAGCTGGAGTGCAGTGGCACAATCTTGGCTCACT
GCAATCTCCGCCTCCTGGGTTCAAGCGATTCTCCTGCCTCAGCCTCCCGAGTTGTTGGGATTCCAGGCAT
GCATGACCAGGCTCAGCTAATTTTTGTTTTTTTGGTAGAGACGGGGTTTCACCATATTGGCCAGGCTGGT
CTCCAACTCCTAATCTCAGGTGATCTACCCACCTTGGCCTCCCAAATTGCTGGGATTACAGGCGTGAACC
ACTGCTCCCTTCCCTGTCCTTCTGATTTTAAAATAACTATACCAGCAGGAGGACGTCCAGACACAGCATA
GGCTACCTGGCCATGCCCAACCGGTGGGACATTTGAGTTGCTTGCTTGGCACTGTCCTCTCATGCGTTGG
GTCCACTCAGTAGATGCCTGTTGAATTGGGTACGCGGCCAGCTTGGCTGTGGAATGTGTGTCAGTTAGGG
TGTGGAAAGTCCCCAGGCTCCCCAGCAGGCAGAAGTATGCAAAGCATGCATCTCAATTAGTCAGCAACCA
GGTGTGGAAAGTCCCCAGGCTCCCCAGCAGGCAGAAGTATGCAAAGCATGCATCTCAATTAGTCAGCAAC
CATAGTCCCGCCCCTAACTCCGCCCATCCCGCCCCTAACTCCGCCCAGTTCCGCCCATTCTCCGCCCCAT
GGCTGACTAATTTTTTTTATTTATGCAGAGGCCGAGGCCGCCTCGGCCTCTGAGCTATTCCAGAAGTAGT
GAGGAGGCTTTTTTGGAGGCCTAGGCTTTTGCAAAAAGCTCCCGGGAGCTTGTATATCCATTTTCGGATC
TGATCAAGAGACAGGATGAGGATCGTTTCGCATGATTGAACAAGATGGATTGCACGCAGGTTCTCCGGCC
GCTTGGGTGGAGAGGCTATTCGGCTATGACTGGGCACAACAGACAATCGGCTGCTCTGATGCCGCCGTGT
TCCGGCTGTCAGCGCAGGGGCGCCCGGTTCTTTTTGTCAAGACCGACCTGTCCGGTGCCCTGAATGAACT
GCAGGACGAGGCAGCGCGGCTATCGTGGCTGGCCACGACGGGCGTTCCTTGCGCAGCTGTGCTCGACGTT
GTCACTGAAGCGGGAAGGGACTGGCTGCTATTGGGCGAAGTGCCGGGGCAGGATCTCCTGTCATCTCACC
TTGCTCCTGCCGAGAAAGTATCCATCATGGCTGATGCAATGCGGCGGCTGCATACGCTTGATCCGGCTAC
CTGCCCATTCGACCACCAAGCGAAACATCGCATCGAGCGAGCACGTACTCGGATGGAAGCCGGTCTTGTC
GATCAGGATGATCTGGACGAAGAGCATCAGGGGCTCGCGCCAGCCGAACTGTTCGCCAGGCTCAAGGCGC
GCATGCCCGACGGCGAGGATCTCGTCGTGACCCATGGCGATGCCTGCTTGCCGAATATCATGGTGGAAAA
TGGCCGCTTTTCTGGATTCATCGACTGTGGCCGGCTGGGTGTGGCCGACCGCTATCAGGACATAGCGTTG
GCTACCCGTGATATTGCTGAAGAGCTTGGCGGCGAATGGGCTGACCGCTTCCTCGTGCTTTACGGTATCG
CCGCTCCCGATTCGCAGCGCATCGCCTTCTATCGCCTTCTTGACGAGTTCTTCTGAGCGGGACTCTGGGG
TTCGAAATGACCGACCAAGCGACGCCCAACCTGCCATCACGAGATTTCGATTCCACCGCCGCCTTCTATG
AAAGGTTGGGCTTCGGAATCGTTTTCCGGGACGCCGGCTGGATGATCCTCCAGCGCGGGGATCTCATGCT
GGAGTTCTTCGCCCACCCCAACTTGTTTATTGCAGCTTATAATGGTTACAAATAAAGCAATAGCATCACA
AATTTCACAAATAAAGCATTTTTTTCACTGCATTCTAGTTGTGGTTTGTCCAAACTCATCAATGTATCTT
ATCATGTCTGTATACCGTCGACCTCTAGCTAGAGCTTGGCGTAATCATGGTCATAGCTGTTTCCTGTGTG
AAATTGTTATCCGCTCACAATTCCACACAACATACGAGCCGGAAGCATAAAGTGTAAAGCCTGGGGTGCC
TAATGAGTGAGCTAACTCACATTAATTGCGTTGCGCTCACTGCCCGCTTTCCAGTCGGGAAACCTGTCGT
GCCAGCTGCATTAATGAATCGGCCAACGCGCGGGGAGAGGCGGTTTGCGTATTGGGCGCTCTTCCGCTTC
CTCGCTCACTGACTCGCTGCGCTCGGTCGTTCGGCTGCGGCGAGCGGTATCAGCTCACTCAAAGGCGGTA
ATACGGTTATCCACAGAATCAGGGGATAACGCAGGAAAGAACATGTGAGCAAAAGGCCAGCAAAAGGCCA
GGAACCGTAAAAAGGCCGCGTTGCTGGCGTTTTTCCATAGGCTCCGCCCCCCTGACGAGCATCACAAAAA
TCGACGCTCAAGTCAGAGGTGGCGAAACCCGACAGGACTATAAAGATACCAGGCGTTTCCCCCTGGAAGC
TCCCTCGTGCGCTCTCCTGTTCCGACCCTGCCGCTTACCGGATACCTGTCCGCCTTTCTCCCTTCGGGAA
GCGTGGCGCTTTCTCATAGCTCACGCTGTAGGTATCTCAGTTCGGTGTAGGTCGTTCGCTCCAAGCTGGG
CTGTGTGCACGAACCCCCCGTTCAGCCCGACCGCTGCGCCTTATCCGGTAACTATCGTCTTGAGTCCAAC
CCGGTAAGACACGACTTATCGCCACTGGCAGCAGCCACTGGTAACAGGATTAGCAGAGCGAGGTATGTAG
GCGGTGCTACAGAGTTCTTGAAGTGGTGGCCTAACTACGGCTACACTAGAAGAACAGTATTTGGTATCTG
CGCTCTGCTGAAGCCAGTTACCTTCGGAAAAAGAGTTGGTAGCTCTTGATCCGGCAAACAAACCACCGCT
GGTAGCGGTGGTTTTTTTGTTTGCAAGCAGCAGATTACGCGCAGAAAAAAAGGATCTCAAGAAGATCCTT
TGATCTTTTCTACGGGGTCTGACGCTCAGTGGAACGAAAACTCACGTTAAGGGATTTTGGTCATGAGATT
ATCAAAAAGGATCTTCACCTAGATCCTTTTAAATTAAAAATGAAGTTTTAAATCAATCTAAAGTATATAT
GAGTAAACTTGGTCTGACAGTTACCAATGCTTAATCAGTGAGGCACCTATCTCAGCGATCTGTCTATTTC
GTTCATCCATAGTTGCCTGACTCCCCGTCGTGTAGATAACTACGATACGGGAGGGCTTACCATCTGGCCC
CAGTGCTGCAATGATACCGCGAGACCCACGCTCACCGGCTCCAGATTTATCAGCAATAAACCAGCCAGCC
GGAAGGGCCGAGCGCAGAAGTGGTCCTGCAACTTTATCCGCCTCCATCCAGTCTATTAATTGTTGCCGGG
AAGCTAGAGTAAGTAGTTCGCCAGTTAATAGTTTGCGCAACGTTGTTGCCATTGCTACAGGCATCGTGGT
GTCACGCTCGTCGTTTGGTATGGCTTCATTCAGCTCCGGTTCCCAACGATCAAGGCGAGTTACATGATCC
CCCATGTTGTGCAAAAAAGCGGTTAGCTCCTTCGGTCCTCCGATCGTTGTCAGAAGTAAGTTGGCCGCAG
TGTTATCACTCATGGTTATGGCAGCACTGCATAATTCTCTTACTGTCATGCCATCCGTAAGATGCTTTTC
TGTGACTGGTGAGTACTCAACCAAGTCATTCTGAGAATAGTGTATGCGGCGACCGAGTTGCTCTTGCCCG
GCGTCAATACGGGATAATACCGCGCCACATAGCAGAACTTTAAAAGTGCTCATCATTGGAAAACGTTCTT
CGGGGCGAAAACTCTCAAGGATCTTACCGCTGTTGAGATCCAGTTCGATGTAACCCACTCGTGCACCCAA
CTGATCTTCAGCATCTTTTACTTTCACCAGCGTTTCTGGGTGAGCAAAAACAGGAAGGCAAAATGCCGCA
AAAAAGGGAATAAGGGCGACACGGAAATGTTGAATACTCATACTCTTCCTTTTTCAATATTATTGAAGCA
TTTATCAGGGTTATTGTCTCATGAGCGGATACATATTTGAATGTATTTAGAAAAATAAACAAATAGGGGT
TCCGCGCACATTTCCCCGAAAAGTGCCACCTG
[124 nt withheld, positions 7663-7786]
C
[91 nt withheld, positions 7788-7878]
A
[49 nt withheld, positions 7880-7928]
CCTTTGACGTTGGAGTCCACGTTCTTT
[37 nt withheld, positions 7956-7992]
ACCCTATCTCGGTCTATTCTTTTGATTTATAAGGGATTTTGCCGATTTCGGCCTATTGGTTAAAAAATGA
GCTGATTTAACAAAAATTTAACGCGAATTTT
